>Addgene plasmid #182940 | alpha7nACHR_Nacho_GCAMP7s | addgene full sequence | sequence record 360706 | Addgene NGS Result
CAACTTTGTATAGAAAAGTTGGGCTCCGGTGCCCGTCAGTGGGCAGAGCGCACATCGCCCACAGTCCCCG
AGAAGTTGGGGGGAGGGGTCGGCAATTGAACCGGTGCCTAGAGAAGGTGGCGCGGGGTAAACTGGGAAAG
TGATGTCGTGTACTGGCTCCGCCTTTTTCCCGAGGGTGGGGGAGAACCGTATATAAGTGCAGTAGTCGCC
GTGAACGTTCTTTTTCGCAACGGGTTTGCCGCCAGAACACAGGTAAGTGCCGTGTGTGGTTCCCGCGGGC
CTGGCCTCTTTACGGGTTATGGCCCTTGCGTGCCTTGAATTACTTCCACCTGGCTGCAGTACGTGATTCT
TGATCCCGAGCTTCGGGTTGGAAGTGGGTGGGAGAGTTCGAGGCCTTGCGCTTAAGGAGCCCCTTCGCCT
CGTGCTTGAGTTGAGGCCTGGCCTGGGCGCTGGGGCCGCCGCGTGCGAATCTGGTGGCACCTTCGCGCCT
GTCTCGCTGCTTTCGATAAGTCTCTAGCCATTTAAAATTTTTGATGACCTGCTGCGACGCTTTTTTTCTG
GCAAGATAGTCTTGTAAATGCGGGCCAAGATCTGCACACTGGTATTTCGGTTTTTGGGGCCGCGGGCGGC
GACGGGGCCCGTGCGTCCCAGCGCACATGTTCGGCGAGGCGGGGCCTGCGAGCGCGGCCACCGAGAATCG
GACGGGGGTAGTCTCAAGCTGGCCGGCCTGCTCTGGTGCCTGGTCTCGCGCCGCCGTGTATCGCCCCGCC
CTGGGCGGCAAGGCTGGCCCGGTCGGCACCAGTTGCGTGAGCGGAAAGATGGCCGCTTCCCGGCCCTGCT
GCAGGGAGCTCAAAATGGAGGACGCGGCGCTCGGGAGAGCGGGCGGGTGAGTCACCCACACAAAGGAAAA
GGGCCTTTCCGTCCTCAGCCGTCGCTTCATGTGACTCCACGGAGTACCGGGCGCCGTCCAGGCACCTCGA
TTAGTTCTCGAGCTTTTGGAGTACGTCGTCTTTAGGTTGGGGGGAGGGGTTTTATGCGATGGAGTTTCCC
CACACTGAGTGGGTGGAGACTGAAGTTAGGCCAGCTTGGCACTTGATGTAATTCTCCTTGGAATTTGCCC
TTTTTGAGTTTGGATCTTGGTTCATTCTCAAGCCTCAGACAGTGGTTCAAAGTTTTTTTCTTCCATTTCA
GGTGTCGTGACAAGTTTGTACAAAAAAGCAGGCTGCCACC
[1506 nt withheld, positions 1231-2736]
TAAACCCAGCTTTCTTGTACAAAGTGGGCCCCTCTCCCTCCCCCCCCCCTAACGTTACTGGCCGAAGCCG
CTTGGAATAAGGCCGGTGTGCGTTTGTCTATATGTTATTTTCCACCATATTGCCGTCTTTTGGCAATGTG
AGGGCCCGGAAACCTGGCCCTGTCTTCTTGACGAGCATTCCTAGGGGTCTTTCCCCTCTCGCCAAAGGAA
TGCAAGGTCTGTTGAATGTCGTGAAGGAAGCAGTTCCTCTGGAAGCTTCTTGAAGACAAACAACGTCTGT
AGCGACCCTTTGCAGGCAGCGGAACCCCCCACCTGGCGACAGGTGCCTCTGCGGCCAAAAGCCACGTGTA
TAAGATACACCTGCAAAGGCGGCACAACCCCAGTGCCACGTTGTGAGTTGGATAGTTGTGGAAAGAGTCA
AATGGCTCTCCTCAAGCGTATTCAACAAGGGGCTGAAGGATGCCCAGAAGGTACCCCATTGTATGGGATC
TGATCTGGGGCCTCGGTGCACATGCTTTACATGTGTTTAGTCGAGGTTAAAAAAACGTCTAGGCCCCCCG
AACCACGGGGACGTGGTTTTCCTTTGAAAAACACGATGATAATATGGCCACAACCATGGCATCCCCACGA
ACCATAACTATCATGGCCCTCTCAGTGGCCCTGGGACTCTTCTTTGTTTTCATGGGGACCATCAAGTTGA
CCCCCAGGCTCAGCAAGGATGCCTACAGTGAAATGAAACGTGCTTACAAGAGCTACGTTCGAGCCCTTCC
TCTGCTGAAGAAAATGGGCATCAATTCCATCCTCCTTCGGAAAAGTATTGGTGCTCTTGAAGTGGCCTGT
GGCATTGTCATGACCCTGGTACCCGGTCGTCCCAAAGATGTGGCCAACTTCTTCCTGCTCTTGCTGGTGT
TGGCTGTGCTCTTCTTCCACCAGCTGGTGGGTGATCCTCTCAAACGCTACGCCCATGCTCTGGTGTTTGG
AATCCTGCTCACCTGCCGCCTGCTGATTGCCCGCAAGCCTGAAGACAGATCTTCTGAGAAGAAGGCCTTG
CCTGAGAGTGCAGAGGAGCAACCATCCTTGTATGAGAAGGCCCCCCAGGGCAAAGTGAAGGTGTCAACGC
GTACGCGGCCGCTCGAGCAGAAACTCATCTCAGAAGAGGATCTGGCAGCAAATGATATCCTGGATTACAA
GGATGACGACGATAAGGTTTAACAACTTTATTATACATAGTTGATGGCCGGCCGCTTCGAGCAGACATGA
TAAGATACATTGATGAGTTTGGACAAACCACAACTAGAATGCAGTGAAAAAAATGCTTTATTTGTGAAAT
TTGTGATGCTATTGCTTTATTTGTAACCATTATAAGCTGCAATAAACAAGTTAACAACAACAATTGCATT
CATTTTATGTTTCAGGTTCAGGGGGAGGTGTGGGAGGTTTTTTAAAGCAAGTAAAACCTCTACAAATGTG
GTACGCGTTGACATTGATTATTGACTAGTTATTAATAGTAATCAATTACGGGGTCATTAGTTCATAGCCC
ATATATGGAGTTCCGCGTTACATAACTTACGGTAAATGGCCCGCCTGGCTGACCGCCCAACGACCCCCGC
CCATTGACGTCAATAATGACGTATGTTCCCATAGTAACGCCAATAGGGACTTTCCATTGACGTCAATGGG
TGGAGTATTTACGGTAAACTGCCCACTTGGCAGTACATCAAGTGTATCATATGCCAAGTACGCCCCCTAT
TGACGTCAATGACGGTAAATGGCCCGCCTGGCATTATGCCCAGTACATGACCTTATGGGACTTTCCTACT
TGGCAGTACATCTACGTATTAGTCATCGCTATTACCATGGTGATGCGGTTTTGGCAGTACATCAATGGGC
GTGGATAGCGGTTTGACTCACGGGGATTTCCAAGTCTCCACCCCATTGACGTCAATGGGAGTTTGTTTTG
GCACCAAAATCAACGGGACTTTCCAAAATGTCGTAACAACTCCGCCCCATTGACGCAAATGGGCGGTAGG
CGTGTACGGTGGGAGGTCTATATAAGCAGAGCTGGTTTAGTGAACCGTCAGATCCGCTAGCGCTACCGGA
CTCAGATCTCGCCACCATGGGTTCTCATCATCATCATCATCATGGTATGGCTAGCATGACTGGTGGACAG
CAAATGGGTCGGGATCTGTACGACGATGACGATAAGGATCTCGCCACCATGGTCGACTCATCACGTCGTA
AGTGGAATAAGACAGGTCACGCAGTCAGAGTGATAGGTCGGCTGAGCTCACTCGAGAACGTCTATATCAA
GGCCGACAAGCAGAAGAACGGCATCAAGGCGAACTTCCACATCCGCCACAACATCGAGGACGGCGGCGTG
CAGCTCGCCTACCACTACCAGCAGAACACCCCCATCGGCGACGGCCCCGTGCTGCTGCCCGACAACCACT
ACCTGAGCGTGCAGTCCAAACTTTCGAAAGACCCCAACGAGAAGCGCGATCACATGGTCCTGCTGGAGTT
CGTGACCGCCGCCGGGATCACTCTCGGCATGGACGAGCTGTACAAGGGCGGTACCGGAGGGAGCATGGTG
AGCAAGGGCGAGGAGCTGTTCACCGGGGTGGTGCCCATCCTGGTCGAGCTGGACGGCGACGTAAACGGCC
ACAAGTTCAGCGTGTCCGGCGAGGGTGAGGGCGATGCCACCTACGGCAAGCTGACCCTGAAGTTCATCTG
CACCACCGGCAAGCTGCCCGTGCCCTGGCCCACCCTCGTGACCACCCTGACCTACGGCGTGCAGTGCTTC
AGCCGCTACCCCGACCACATGAAGCAGCACGACTTCTTCAAGTCCGCCATGCCCGAAGGCTACATCCAGG
AGCGCACCATCTTCTTCAAGGACGACGGCAACTACAAGACCCGCGCCGAGGTGAAGTTCGAGGGCGACAC
CCTGGTGAACCGCATCGAGCTTAAGGGCATCGACTTCAAGGAGGACGGCAACATCCTGGGGCACAAGCTG
GAGTACAACCTTCCTGACCAACTGACTGAAGAGCAGATCGCAGAATTTAAAGAGCTTTTCTCCCTATTTG
ACAAGGACGGGGATGGGACAATAACAACCAAGGAGCTGGGGACGGTGATGCGGTCTCTGGGGCAGAACCC
CACAGAAGCAGAGCTGCAGGACATGATCAATGAAGTAGATGCCGACGGTGACGGCACAATCGACTTCCCT
GAGTTCCTGACAATGATGGCAAGAAAAATGAAATACAGGGACACGGAAGAAGAAATTAGAGAAGCGTTCG
GTGTGTTTGATAAGGATGGCAATGGCTACATCAGTGCAGCAGAGCTTCGCCACGTGATGACAAACCTTGG
AGAGAAGTTAACAGATGAAGAGGTTGATGAAATGATCAGGGAAGCAGACATCGATGGGGATGGTCAGGTA
AACTACGAAGAGTTTGTACAAATGATGACAGCGAAGGGAGCAGGAGCAAAAGAAAAGATGAGCAAAGATG
GTAAAAAGAAGAAAAAGAAGTCAAAGACAAAGTGTGTAATTATGTAAGCGGCCGCGACTCTAGAGGGCCC
GTTTAAACCCGCTGATCAGCCTCGACTGTGCCTTCTAGTTGCCAGCCATCTGTTGTTTGCCCCTCCCCCG
TGCCTTCCTTGACCCTGGAAGGTGCCACTCCCACTGTCCTTTCCTAATAAAATGAGGAAATTGCATCGCA
TTGTCTGAGTAGGTGTCATTCTATTCTGGGGGGTGGGGTGGGGCAGGACAGCAAGGGGGAGGATTGGGAA
GACAATAGCAGGCATGCTGGGGATGCGGTGGGCTCTATGGGCGGCCGCGGCGCTCTTCCGCTTCCTCGCT
CACTGACTCGCTGCGCTCGGTCGTTCGGCTGCGGCGAGCGGTATCAGCTCACTCAAAGGCGGTAATACGG
TTATCCACAGAATCAGGGGATAACGCAGGAAAGAACATGTGAGCAAAAGGCCAGCAAAAGGCCAGGAACC
GTAAAAAGGCCGCGTTGCTGGCGTTTTTCCATAGGCTCCGCCCCCCTGACGAGCATCACAAAAATCGACG
CTCAAGTCAGAGGTGGCGAAACCCGACAGGACTATAAAGATACCAGGCGTTTCCCCCTGGAAGCTCCCTC
GTGCGCTCTCCTGTTCCGACCCTGCCGCTTACCGGATACCTGTCCGCCTTTCTCTCTTCGGGAAGCGTGG
CGCTTTCTCATAGCTCACGCTGTAGGTATCTCAGTTCGGTGTAGGTCGTTCGCTCCAAGCTGGGCTGTGT
GCACGAACCCCCCGTTCAGCCCGACCGCTGCGCCTTATCCGGTAACTATCGTCTTGAGTCCAACCCGGTA
AGACACGACTTATCGCCACTGGCAGCAGCCACTGGTAACAGGATTAGCAGAGCGAGGTATGTAGGCGGTG
CTACAGAGTTCTTGAAGTGGTGGCCTAACTACGGCTACACTAGAAGAACAGTATTTGGTATCTGCGCTCT
GCTGAAGCCAGTTACCTTCGGAAAAAGAGTTGGTAGCTCTTGATCCGGCAAACAAACCACCGCTGGTAGC
GGTGGTTTTTTTGTTTGCAAGCAGCAGATTACGCGCAGAAAAAAAGGATCTCAAGAAGATCCTTTGATCT
TTTCTACGGGGTCTGACGCTCAGTGGAACGAAAACTCACGTTAAGGGATTTTGGTCATGAGATTATCAAA
AAGGATCTTCACCTAGATCCTTTTAAATTAAAAATGAAGTTTTAAATCAATCTAAAGTATATATGAGTAA
ACTTGGTCTGACAGTTACCAATGCTTAATCAGTGAGGCACCTATCTCAGCGATCTGTCTATTTCGTTCAT
CCATAGTTGCCTGACTCCCCGTCGTGTAGATAACTACGATACGGGAGGGCTTACCATCTGGCCCCAGTGC
TGCAATGATACCGCGAGACCCACGCTCACCGGCTCCAGATTTATCAGCAATAAACCAGCCAGCCGGAAGG
GCCGAGCGCAGAAGTGGTCCTGCAACTTTATCCGCCTCCATCCAGTCTATTAATTGTTGCCGGGAAGCTA
GAGTAAGTAGTTCGCCAGTTAATAGTTTGCGCAACGTTGTTGCCATTGCTACAGGCATCGTGGTGTCACG
CTCGTCGTTTGGTATGGCTTCATTCAGCTCCGGTTCCCAACGATCAAGGCGAGTTACATGATCCCCCATG
TTGTGCAAAAAAGCGGTTAGCTCCTTCGGTCCTCCGATCGTTGTCAGAAGTAAGTTGGCCGCAGTGTTAT
CACTCATGGTTATGGCAGCACTGCATAATTCTCTTACTGTCATGCCATCCGTAAGATGCTTTTCTGTGAC
TGGTGAGTACTCAACCAAGTCATTCTGAGAATAGTGTATGCGGCGACCGAGTTGCTCTTGCCCGGCGTCA
ATACGGGATAATACCGCGCCACATAGCAGAACTTTAAAAGTGCTCATCATTGGAAAACGTTCTTCGGGGC
GAAAACTCTCAAGGATCTTACCGCTGTTGAGATCCAGTTCGATGTAACCCACTCGTGCACCCAACTGATC
TTCAGCATCTTTTACTTTCACCAGCGTTTCTGGGTGAGCAAAAACAGGAAGGCAAAATGCCGCAAAAAAG
GGAATAAGGGCGACACGGAAATGTTGAATACTCATACTCTTCCTTTTTCAATATTATTGAAGCATTTATC
AGGGTTATTGTCTCATGAGCGGATACATATTTGAATGTATTTAGAAAAATAAACAAATAGGGGTTCCGCG
CACATTTCCCCGAAAAGTGCCACCTGACGTCTAAGAAACCATTATTATCATGACATTAACCTATAAAAAT
AGGCGTATCACGAGGCCCTTTCGTCGGCGCGCCGCGGCCGC
Features (pLannotate 1.2.2; 22 found; start..end, strand, type, name):
      1..21      +  protein_bind   attB4: mutant version of attB; core recombination site for the Gateway® BP reaction BP Clonase™
     41..252     +  promoter       EF-1α core promoter: core promoter for human elongation factor EF-1α
    253..362     +  intron         EF-1α intron A (fragment): intron upstream of the start codon of human EF-1α
    988..1191    +  intron         EF-1α intron A: truncated intron upstream of the start codon of human EF-1α
   1200..1224    +  protein_bind   attB1: mutant version of attB; recombination site for the Gateway® BP reaction BP Clonase™
   1231..2736    +  CDS            CHRNA7 (sequence withheld): ACHA7_HUMAN - Also known as NACHRA7. Experimental evidence at protein level: Swiss-Prot protein existence level 1. After binding acetylcholine, the AChR responds by an extensive change in conformation that affects all subunits and leads to opening of an ion-conducting channel across the plasma membrane. The channel is blocked by alpha-bungarotoxin. From Homo sapiens (Human).
   2743..2763    -  protein_bind   attB2: mutant version of attB; core recombination site for the Gateway® BP reaction BP Clonase™
   2876..3338    +  misc_feature   IRES: internal ribosome entry site (IRES) of the encephalomyocarditis virus (EMCV)
   3352..3852    +  CDS            Tmem35a: NACHO_MOUSE - Also known as Nacho From Mus musculus (Mouse).
   3919..3943    +  CDS            3xFLAG (fragment): three tandem FLAG® epitope tags
   3949..3969    -  protein_bind   attB3: mutant version of attB; core recombination site for the Gateway® BP reaction BP Clonase™
   3997..4118    -  polyA_signal   SV40 poly(A) signal: SV40 polyadenylation signal
   4141..4209    -  CDS            large T antigen (fragment): large T antigen from SV40 (simian virus 40)
   4216..4595    +  enhancer       CMV enhancer: human cytomegalovirus immediate early enhancer
   4596..4799    +  promoter       CMV promoter: human cytomegalovirus (CMV) immediate early promoter
   4822..4847    +  misc_feature   MCS (fragment): multiple cloning site
   4853..6202    +  CDS            GCaMP6s: improved fluorescent protein-based calcium sensor (Chen et al., 2013)
   6215..6283    +  CDS            K-Ras (fragment): human small GTPase proto-oncoprotein
   6332..6556    +  polyA_signal   bGH poly(A) signal: bovine growth hormone polyadenylation signal
   6752..7340    -  rep_origin     ori: high-copy-number ColE1/pMB1/pBR322/pUC origin of replication
   7511..8371    -  CDS            AmpR: β-lactamase; bla; confers resistance to ampicillin, carbenicillin, and related antibiotics
   8372..8476    -  promoter       AmpR promoter: bla
