[The description below was written by a language model from this plasmid's Addgene catalogue record and pLannotate feature annotations shown in this document.]
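Description:
alpha7nACHR_Nacho_GCAMP7s is a synthesized mammalian expression plasmid of about 8.6 kb, built on a commercially assembled backbone that retains Gateway attB4/attB1/attB2/attB3 recombination scars between its modules. It is propagated in E. coli through a high-copy ColE1/pUC-type origin and selected with ampicillin via the β-lactamase gene. No mammalian selection marker appears in the record, which suggests use by transient transfection.

The plasmid carries two independent expression cassettes. In the first, the human EF-1α promoter with its intron A drives a bicistronic transcript. This transcript encodes the human α7 nicotinic acetylcholine receptor subunit (CHRNA7), then an EMCV IRES, then mouse NACHO (Tmem35a), a chaperone that the depositor includes to support α7 receptor expression in mammalian cells. A short match to a FLAG-type epitope lies just downstream of NACHO, although the record does not say whether it forms a functional tag. The cassette is followed by an SV40 polyadenylation signal, which the feature table annotates on the reverse strand.

In the second cassette, the CMV enhancer/promoter drives a GCaMP calcium indicator fused to a K-Ras-derived C-terminal fragment and terminated by a bGH poly(A) signal. The K-Ras fragment supplies the CAAX membrane-targeting motif. The automated annotation labels the sensor GCaMP6s, but the depositor describes it as GCaMP7s, a closely related variant.

Placing the fluorescent calcium sensor at the membrane positions it to report calcium influx through the α7 channels. A single transfection therefore supplies receptor, chaperone and readout, which suits functional and pharmacological assays of α7 receptor agonists and antagonists in cell lines.
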