Addgene plasmid #182940: alpha7nACHR_Nacho_GCAMP7s
Purpose: alpha7 nACHR expression in mammalian cell lines with calcium reporter
Depositing lab: Robert Brenner. Depositing organization: University of Texas Health Science Center at San Antonio. Publication: Dequalinium chloride is an antagonists of alpha7 nicotinic acetylcholine receptors. Belanger-Coast MG, Zhang M, Bugay V, Gutierrez RA, Gregory SR, Yu W, Brenner R. Eur J Pharmacol. 2022 Jun 15;925:175000. doi: 10.1016/j.ejphar.2022.175000. Epub 2022 May 4. PubMed 35525312.
Backbone
  Vector backbone: synthesized
  Backbone manufacturer: Vectorbuilder
  Total vector size (bp): 8636
  Modifications to backbone: EF1 alpha promoter driving NACH7_IRES_Nacho, CMV promoter driving GCAMP7s-CAAX
  Vector type: Mammalian Expression
Growth in bacteria
  Bacterial resistance: Ampicillin, 100 μg/mL
  Growth temperature: 37°C
  Growth strain: DH5alpha
  Copy number: High Copy
Gene/Insert
  Gene/Insert name: NACH7 (alt name: alpha7 nicotinic acetylcholine receptor)
  Species: H. sapiens (human)
  Insert size (bp): 1509
  Entrez Gene: CHRNA7 (a.k.a. CHRNA7-2, NACHRA7, nAChR7)
  Promoter: EF1alpha
  Cloning method: Gibson Cloning
  Sequencing primers: 5′ TCAAGCCTCAGACAGTGGTTC; 3′ CCTCACATTGCCAAAAGACG
Resource information
  A portion of this plasmid was derived from a plasmid made by: synthesized based on Genbank Sequence
Terms and licenses: Academic/Nonprofit Terms; Industry Terms: Not Available to Industry
Depositor comments: Human NACH7 expression plasmid coexpressing mouse NACHO chaperone protein for mammalian expression of alpha7 nicotinic acetylcholine receptors in mammalian cells. The plasmid contains the membrane targeted (CAAX sequence) GCAMP7s calcium reporter to detect NACH7 mediated calcium influx.
How to cite: alpha7nACHR_Nacho_GCAMP7s was a gift from Robert Brenner (Addgene plasmid # 182940 ; http://n2t.net/addgene:182940 ; RRID:Addgene_182940)
